Addgene plasmid #126610: pB-puro-mU6-CNPsgRNA
Purpose: Expresses CNP sgRNA under mouse U6 promoter
Depositing lab: Xiaozhong Wang. Depositing organization: Northwestern University. Publication: The cyclic phosphodiesterase CNP and RNA cyclase RtcA fine-tune noncanonical XBP1 splicing during ER stress. Unlu I, Lu Y, Wang X. J Biol Chem. 2018 Dec 14;293(50):19365-19376. doi: 10.1074/jbc.RA118.004872. Epub 2018 Oct 24. PubMed 30355738.
Backbone
  Vector backbone: PB-puro
  Vector type: CRISPR
  Selectable markers: Puromycin
Growth in bacteria
  Bacterial resistance: Ampicillin, 100 μg/mL
  Growth temperature: 37°C
  Growth strain: DH5alpha
  Copy number: Unknown
Gene/Insert
  Gene/Insert name: CNP sgRNA
  gRNA/shRNA sequence: ATGTCATCCTCAGGAGCAA
  Species: M. musculus (mouse)
  Entrez Gene: Cnp (a.k.a. CNPase, Cnp-1, Cnp1)
  Promoter: mouse U6 promoter
  Cloning method: Restriction Enzyme; 5′ cloning site BbsI (destroyed during cloning); 3′ cloning site None (unknown if destroyed)
  Sequencing primers: 5′ CAGCACAAAAGGAAACTCACCCTAACTG
Terms and licenses: Academic/Nonprofit Terms; Industry Terms: Not Available to Industry
How to cite: pB-puro-mU6-CNPsgRNA was a gift from Xiaozhong Wang (Addgene plasmid # 126610 ; http://n2t.net/addgene:126610 ; RRID:Addgene_126610)
