[The description below was written by a language model from this plasmid's Addgene catalogue record and pLannotate feature annotations shown in this document.]
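Description:
pB-puro-mU6-CNPsgRNA is a 5.9 kb CRISPR guide-RNA expression plasmid built on the PB-puro backbone, designed to deliver a single guide RNA against mouse Cnp (2',3'-cyclic nucleotide 3' phosphodiesterase, also called CNPase) into mammalian cells. The guide spacer was inserted through BbsI sites that were destroyed in cloning, placing it between a mouse U6 RNA polymerase III promoter and the Streptococcus pyogenes Cas9 guide scaffold (annotated as a tracrRNA fragment), so that a complete chimeric sgRNA is transcribed. The plasmid encodes no Cas9, which must therefore be supplied from another source.

On the opposite strand sits a mammalian selection cassette in which the mouse PGK promoter drives puromycin N-acetyltransferase, terminated by SV40 sequences that include the polyadenylation signal; the short "large T antigen" fragments in the annotation are most likely part of this SV40 3' region rather than functional coding sequence. The "PB" in the backbone name and a small fragment matching the baculovirus FP25 locus, a region commonly carried alongside piggyBac transposon arms, hint at a piggyBac transposon design. However, no transposon terminal repeats are annotated and the record does not state this explicitly.

The remainder is a pBluescript-like bacterial backbone with a high-copy ColE1/pUC origin, an f1 origin, ampicillin resistance, lac regulatory remnants with a lacZα fragment, and flanking T3 and T7 promoters. The associated study concerns the roles of CNP and the RNA cyclase RtcA in noncanonical XBP1 splicing during ER stress, which is consistent with use of this plasmid to disrupt Cnp in mouse cells with puromycin enrichment of transfected cells.
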