Features (pLannotate 1.2.2; 19 found; start..end, strand, type, name):
      1..314     +  promoter       U6 promoter: RNA polymerase III promoter for mouse U6 snRNA (Das et al., 1988)
    354..421     +  misc_RNA       tracrRNA (fragment): trans-activating CRISPR RNA for the Streptococcus pyogenes CRISPR/Cas9 system
    907..925     -  promoter       T7 promoter: promoter for bacteriophage T7 RNA polymerase
    928..1085    +  CDS            lacZα (fragment): LacZα fragment of β-galactosidase; lacZ fragment
   1090..1518    +  rep_origin     f1 ori (sequence partly withheld): f1 bacteriophage origin of replication; arrow indicates direction of (+) strand synthesis
   1571..1675    +  promoter       AmpR promoter: bla
   1676..2536    +  CDS            AmpR: β-lactamase; bla; confers resistance to ampicillin, carbenicillin, and related antibiotics
   2707..3295    +  rep_origin     ori: high-copy-number ColE1/pMB1/pBR322/pUC origin of replication
   3478..3570    +  CDS            lacI (fragment): lac repressor; lacI; The lac repressor binds to the lac operator to inhibit transcription in E. coli. This inhibition can be relieved by adding lactose or isopropyl-β-D-thiogalactopyranoside (IPTG).
   3583..3604    +  protein_bind   CAP binding site: CAP binding activates transcription in the presence of cAMP. E. coli catabolite activator protein
   3619..3649    +  promoter       lac promoter: promoter for the E. coli lac operon
   3657..3673    +  protein_bind   lac operator: The lac repressor binds to the lac operator to inhibit transcription in E. coli. This inhibition can be relieved by adding lactose or isopropyl-β-D-thiogalactopyranoside (IPTG). lac repressor encoded by lacI
   3718..3736    +  promoter       T3 promoter: promoter for bacteriophage T3 RNA polymerase
   3753..3884    -  CDS            FP (fragment): FP25_NPVAC - Experimental evidence at protein level: Swiss-Prot protein existence level 1. From Autographa californica nuclear polyhedrosis virus (AcMNPV).
   4306..4427    -  polyA_signal   SV40 poly(A) signal: SV40 polyadenylation signal
   4450..4533    -  CDS            large T antigen (fragment): large T antigen from SV40 (simian virus 40)
   4530..4752    -  CDS            large T antigen (fragment): large T antigen from SV40 (simian virus 40)
   4761..5358    -  CDS            PuroR (fragment): puromycin N-acetyltransferase; pac from Streptomyces alboniger; confers resistance to puromycin
   5383..5882    -  promoter       PGK promoter: mouse phosphoglycerate kinase 1 promoter
>Addgene plasmid #126610 | pB-puro-mU6-CNPsgRNA | addgene full sequence | sequence record 246255 | Addgene NGS Result
GATCCGACGCCGCCATCTCTAGGCCCGCGCCGGCCCCCTCGCACAGACTTGTGGGAGAAGCTCGGCTACT
CCCCTGCCCCGGTTAATTTGCATATAATATTTCCTAGTAACTATAGAGGCTTAATGTGCGATAAAAGACA
GATAATCTGTTCTTTTTAATACTAGCTACATTTTACATGATAGGCTTGGATTTCTATAAGAGATACAAAT
ACTAAATTATTATTTTAAAAAACAGCACAAAAGGAAACTCACCCTAACTGTAAAGTAATTGTGTGTTTTG
AGACTATAAATATCCCTTGGAGAAAAGCCTTGTTTGATGTCATCCTCAGGAGCAAGTTTAAGAGCTATGC
TGGAAACAGCATAGCAAGTTTAAATAAGGCTAGTCCGTTATCAACTTGAAAAAGTGGCACCGAGTCGGTG
CTTTTTTTCTCGAGTTAATTAACGAGAGCATAATATTGATATGTGCCAAAGTTGTTTCTGACTGACTAAT
AAGTATAATTTGTTTCTATTATGTATAGGTTAAGCTAATTACTTATTTTATAATACAACATGACTGTTTT
TAAAGTACAAAATAAGTTTATTTTTGTAAAAGAGAGAATGTTTAAAAGTTTTGTTACTTTATAGAAGAAA
TTTTGAGTTTTTGTTTTTTTTTAATAAATAAATAAACATAAATAAATTGTTTGTTGAATTTATTATTAGT
ATGTAAGTGTAAATATAATAAAACTTAATATCTATTCAAATTAATAAATAAACCTCGATATACAGACCGA
TAAAACACATGCGTCAATTTTACGCATGATTATCTTTAACGTACGTCACAATATGATTATCTTTCTAGGG
TTAAATAATAGTTTCTAATTTTTTTATTATTCAGCCTGCTGTCGTGAATACCGAGCTCCAATTCGCCCTA
TAGTGAGTCGTATTACAATTCACTGGCCGTCGTTTTACAACGTCGTGACTGGGAAAACCCTGGCGTTACC
CAACTTAATCGCCTTGCAGCACATCCCCCTTTCGCCAGCTGGCGTAATAGCGAAGAGGCCCGCACCGATC
GCCCTTCCCAACAGTTGCGCAGCCTGAATGGCGAATGGG
[124 nt withheld, positions 1090-1213]
C
[91 nt withheld, positions 1215-1305]
A
[49 nt withheld, positions 1307-1355]
CCTTTGACGTTGGAGTCCACGTTCTTT
[37 nt withheld, positions 1383-1419]
ACCCTATCTCGGTCTATTCTTTTGATTTATAAGGGATTTTGCCGATTTCGGCCTATTGGTTAAAAAATGA
GCTGATTTAACAAAAATTTAACGCGAATTTTAACAAAATATTAACGCTTACAATTTAGGTGGCACTTTTC
GGGGAAATGTGCGCGGAACCCCTATTTGTTTATTTTTCTAAATACATTCAAATATGTATCCGCTCATGAG
ACAATAACCCTGATAAATGCTTCAATAATATTGAAAAAGGAAGAGTATGAGTATTCAACATTTCCGTGTC
GCCCTTATTCCCTTTTTTGCGGCATTTTGCCTTCCTGTTTTTGCTCACCCAGAAACGCTGGTGAAAGTAA
AAGATGCTGAAGATCAGTTGGGTGCACGAGTGGGTTACATCGAACTGGATCTCAACAGCGGTAAGATCCT
TGAGAGTTTTCGCCCCGAAGAACGTTTTCCAATGATGAGCACTTTTAAAGTTCTGCTATGTGGCGCGGTA
TTATCCCGTATTGACGCCGGGCAAGAGCAACTCGGTCGCCGCATACACTATTCTCAGAATGACTTGGTTG
AGTACTCACCAGTCACAGAAAAGCATCTTACGGATGGCATGACAGTAAGAGAATTATGCAGTGCTGCCAT
AACCATGAGTGATAACACTGCGGCCAACTTACTTCTGACAACGATCGGAGGACCGAAGGAGCTAACCGCT
TTTTTGCACAACATGGGGGATCATGTAACTCGCCTTGATCGTTGGGAACCGGAGCTGAATGAAGCCATAC
CAAACGACGAGCGTGACACCACGATGCCTGTAGCAATGGCAACAACGTTGCGCAAACTATTAACTGGCGA
ACTACTTACTCTAGCTTCCCGGCAACAATTAATAGACTGGATGGAGGCGGATAAAGTTGCAGGACCACTT
CTGCGCTCGGCCCTTCCGGCTGGCTGGTTTATTGCTGATAAATCTGGAGCCGGTGAGCGTGGGTCTCGCG
GTATCATTGCAGCACTGGGGCCAGATGGTAAGCCCTCCCGTATCGTAGTTATCTACACGACGGGGAGTCA
GGCAACTATGGATGAACGAAATAGACAGATCGCTGAGATAGGTGCCTCACTGATTAAGCATTGGTAACTG
TCAGACCAAGTTTACTCATATATACTTTAGATTGATTTAAAACTTCATTTTTAATTTAAAAGGATCTAGG
TGAAGATCCTTTTTGATAATCTCATGACCAAAATCCCTTAACGTGAGTTTTCGTTCCACTGAGCGTCAGA
CCCCGTAGAAAAGATCAAAGGATCTTCTTGAGATCCTTTTTTTCTGCGCGTAATCTGCTGCTTGCAAACA
AAAAAACCACCGCTACCAGCGGTGGTTTGTTTGCCGGATCAAGAGCTACCAACTCTTTTTCCGAAGGTAA
CTGGCTTCAGCAGAGCGCAGATACCAAATACTGTTCTTCTAGTGTAGCCGTAGTTAGGCCACCACTTCAA
GAACTCTGTAGCACCGCCTACATACCTCGCTCTGCTAATCCTGTTACCAGTGGCTGCTGCCAGTGGCGAT
AAGTCGTGTCTTACCGGGTTGGACTCAAGACGATAGTTACCGGATAAGGCGCAGCGGTCGGGCTGAACGG
GGGGTTCGTGCACACAGCCCAGCTTGGAGCGAACGACCTACACCGAACTGAGATACCTACAGCGTGAGCT
ATGAGAAAGCGCCACGCTTCCCGAAGGGAGAAAGGCGGACAGGTATCCGGTAAGCGGCAGGGTCGGAACA
GGAGAGCGCACGAGGGAGCTTCCAGGGGGAAACGCCTGGTATCTTTATAGTCCTGTCGGGTTTCGCCACC
TCTGACTTGAGCGTCGATTTTTGTGATGCTCGTCAGGGGGGCGGAGCCTATGGAAAAACGCCAGCAACGC
GGCCTTTTTACGGTTCCTGGCCTTTTGCTGGCCTTTTGCTCACATGTTCTTTCCTGCGTTATCCCCTGAT
TCTGTGGATAACCGTATTACCGCCTTTGAGTGAGCTGATACCGCTCGCCGCAGCCGAACGACCGAGCGCA
GCGAGTCAGTGAGCGAGGAAGCGGAAGAGCGCCCAATACGCAAACCGCCTCTCCCCGCGCGTTGGCCGAT
TCATTAATGCAGCTGGCACGACAGGTTTCCCGACTGGAAAGCGGGCAGTGAGCGCAACGCAATTAATGTG
AGTTAGCTCACTCATTAGGCACCCCAGGCTTTACACTTTATGCTTCCGGCTCGTATGTTGTGTGGAATTG
TGAGCGGATAACAATTTCACACAGGAAACAGCTATGACCATGATTACGCCAAGCTCGAAATTAACCCTCA
CTAAAGGGAACAAAAGCTGGTACCTCGCGCGACTTGGTTTGCCATTCTTTAGCGCGCGTCGCGTCACACA
GCTTGGCCACAATGTGGTTTTTGTCAAACGAAGATTCTATGACGTGTTTAAAGTTTAGGTCGAGTAAAGC
GCAAATCTTTTTTAACCCTAGAAAGATAGTCTGCGTAAAATTGACGCATGCATTCTTGAAATATTGCTCT
CTCTTTCTAAATAGCGCGAATCCGTCGCTGTGCATTTAGGACATCTCAGTCGCCGCTTGGAGCTCCCGTG
AGGCGTGCTTGTCAATGCGGTAAGTGTCACTGATTTTGAACTATAACGACCGCGTGAGTCAAAATGACGC
ATGATTATCTTTTACGTGACTTTTAAGATTTAACTCATACGATAATTATATTGTTATTTCATGTTCTACT
TACGTGATAACTTATTATATATATATTTTCTTGTTATAGATATCGTGACTAATATATAATAAAATGGGTA
GTTCTTTAGACGATGAGCATATCCTCTCTGCTCTTCTGCAAAGCGATGACGAGCTTGTTGGCTAGCGGCG
CGCCGTCGAGACATGATAAGATACATTGATGAGTTTGGACAAACCACAACTAGAATGCAGTGAAAAAAAT
GCTTTATTTGTGAAATTTGTGATGCTATTGCTTTATTTGTAACCATTATAAGCTGCAATAAACAAGTTAA
CAACAACAATTGCATTCATTTTATGTTTCAGGTTCAGGGGGAGGTGTGGGAGGTTTTTTAAAGCAAGTAA
AACCTCTACAAATGTGGTATGGCTGATTATGATCTCTAGTCAAGGCACTATACATCAAATATTCCTTATT
AACCCCTTTACAAATTAAAAAGCTAAAGGTACACAATTTTTGAGCATAGTTATTAATAGCAGACACTCTA
TGCCTGTGTGGAGTAAGAAAAAACAGTATGTTATGATTATAACTGTTATGCCTACTTATAAAGGTTACAG
AATATTTTTCCATAATTTTCTTGTATAGCAGTGCAGCTTTTTCTCTAGAGCTCAGGCACCGGGCTTGCGG
GTCATGCACCAGGTGCGCGGTCCTTCGGGCACCTCGACGTCGGCGGTGACGGTGAAGCCGAGCCGCTCGT
AGAAGGGGAGGTTGCGGGGCGCGGAGGTCTCCAGGAAGGCGGGCACCCCGGCGCGCTCGGCCGCCTCCAC
TCCGGGGAGCACGACGGCGCTGCCCAGACCCTTGCCCTGGTGGTCGGGCGAGACGCCGACGGTGGCCAGG
AACCACGCGGGCTCCTTGGGCCGGTGCGGCGCCAGGAGGCCTTCCATCTGTTGCTGCGCGGCCAGCCGGG
AACCGCTCAACTCGGCCATGCGCGGGCCGATCTCGGCGAACACCGCCCCCGCTTCGACGCTCTCCGGCGT
GGTCCAGACCGCCACCGCGGCGCCGTCGTCCGCGACCCACACCTTGCCGATGTCGAGCCCGACGCGCGTG
AGGAAGAGTTCTTGCAGCTCGGTGACCCGCTCGATGTGGCGGTCCGGGTCGACGGTGTGGCGCGTGGCGG
GGTAGTCGGCGAACGCGGCGGCGAGGGTGCGTACGGCCCGGGGGACGTCGTCGCGGGTGGCGAGGCGCAC
CGTGGGCTTGTACTCGGTCCCCATGGTGGCGTTGGCTGCAGGTCGAAAGGCCCGGAGATGAGGAAGAGGA
GAACAGCGCGGCAGACGTGCGCTTTTGAAGCGTGCAGAATGCCGGGCCTCCGGAGGACCTTCGGGCGCCC
GCCCCGCCCCTGAGCCCGCCCCTGAGCCCGCCCCCGGACCCACCCCTTCCCAGCCTCTGAGCCCAGAAAG
CGAAGGAGCAAAGCTGCTATTGGCCGCTGCCCCAAAGGCCTACCCGCTTCCATTGCTCAGCGGTGCTGTC
CATCTGCACGAGACTAGTGAGACGTGCTACTTCCATTTGTCACGTCCTGCACGACGCGAGCTGCGGGGCG
GGGGGGAACTTCCTGACTAGGGGAGGAGTAGAAGGTGGCGCGAAGGGGCCACCAAAGAACGGAGCCGGTT
GGCGCCTACCGGTGGATGTGGAATGTGTGCGAGGCCAGAGGCCACTTGTGTAGCGCCAAGTGCCCAGCGG
GGCTGCTAAAGCGCATGCTCCAGACTGCCTTGGGAAAAGCGCCTCCCCTACCCGGTAGAATTAATTCGAT
GGCCGCGGTCCACACTCGCCCCAACGCCCGG
